Addgene plasmid #238184: pRCA903 - KLF5 isoform 1 Puro-T2A-BFP (pRCA845 backbone)
Purpose: Lentiviral vector for overexpression KLF5 ORF from a EF1a promoter
Depositing lab: Thomas Norman. Depositing organization: Memorial Sloan-Kettering Cancer Center. Publication: Comprehensive transcription factor perturbations recapitulate fibroblast transcriptional states. Southard KM, Ardy RC, Tang A, O'Sullivan DD, Metzner E, Guruvayurappan K, Norman TM. Nat Genet. 2025 Aug 6. doi: 10.1038/s41588-025-02284-1. PubMed 40770575.
Backbone
  Vector backbone: pRCA845
  Vector type: Lentiviral
  Selectable markers: Puromycin
Growth in bacteria
  Bacterial resistance: Ampicillin, 100 μg/mL
  Growth temperature: 30°C
  Growth strain: NEB Stable
  Copy number: Unknown
Gene/Insert
  Gene/Insert name: KLF5
  Species: H. sapiens (human), Synthetic
  Entrez Gene: KLF5 (a.k.a. BTEB2, CKLF, IKLF)
  Tag / fusion protein: mTagBFP2 (N terminal on backbone)
  Cloning method: Restriction Enzyme; 5′ cloning site Unknown (unknown if destroyed)
Terms and licenses: Academic/Nonprofit Terms; Industry Terms: Not Available to Industry
Depositor comments: Please visit https://doi.org/10.1101/2024.07.31.606073 for bioRxiv preprint.
How to cite: pRCA903 - KLF5 isoform 1 Puro-T2A-BFP (pRCA845 backbone) was a gift from Thomas Norman (Addgene plasmid # 238184 ; http://n2t.net/addgene:238184 ; RRID:Addgene_238184)
