[The description below was written by a language model from this plasmid's Addgene catalogue record and pLannotate feature annotations shown in this document.]
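Description:
pRCA903 is a third-generation, self-inactivating HIV-1-based lentiviral transfer plasmid built on the pRCA845 backbone for constitutive overexpression of human KLF5 (isoform 1), a Krüppel-like zinc-finger transcription factor that binds GC-box promoter elements. In bacteria it is maintained through a high-copy ColE1/pUC origin and selected with ampicillin via β-lactamase. An f1 origin and remnants of a lac/T3/T7 cloning region are also present in the backbone.

The viral genome is transcribed from a chimeric RSV promoter/truncated 5' LTR, which makes packaging Tat-independent. It carries the Ψ packaging signal with a gag fragment, the RRE for Rev-dependent nuclear export, a cPPT/CTS, a WPRE to boost transcript stability and expression, and a ΔU3 3' LTR followed by an SV40 polyadenylation signal.

Two independent expression cassettes lie between the LTRs. Upstream, an SV40 early promoter drives puromycin N-acetyltransferase followed by mTagBFP2. According to the construct name these are joined by a T2A peptide, although the T2A is not separately annotated. Transduced cells can therefore be selected with puromycin and tracked or sorted by blue fluorescence. The catalogue lists mTagBFP2 as an N-terminal tag on the backbone, but the feature map places it in this marker cassette, separate from KLF5, so it appears to act as a co-expressed reporter rather than a fusion partner. Downstream, the EF-1α promoter drives the KLF5 open reading frame. A short U6 promoter fragment sits after the ORF, and the record does not explain its function.

The plasmid is intended for producing lentivirus for stable KLF5 overexpression in mammalian cells. It was deposited in connection with a study of transcription factor perturbations and fibroblast transcriptional states.
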