Features (pLannotate 1.2.2; 32 found; start..end, strand, type, name):
      5..231     +  promoter       RSV promoter: Rous sarcoma virus enhancer/promoter
    232..412     +  LTR            5' LTR (truncated): truncated 5' long terminal repeat (LTR) from HIV-1
    459..584     +  misc_feature   HIV-1 Ψ: packaging signal of human immunodeficiency virus type 1
    568..931     +  CDS            HIV-1 gag (fragment): gag protein from human immunodeficiency virus 1; gag
   1077..1310    +  misc_feature   RRE: The Rev response element (RRE) of HIV-1 allows for Rev-dependent mRNA export from the nucleus to the cytoplasm.
   1687..1713    +  CDS            Rev (fragment): human immunodeficiency virus 1 (HIV-1) Rev protein; rev; enhances nuclear export of unspliced and incompletely spliced viral mRNAs
   1720..1743    +  promoter       SV40 promoter (fragment): SV40 early promoter
   1744..1815    +  promoter       SV40 promoter (fragment): SV40 enhancer and early promoter
   1839..1974    +  rep_origin     SV40 ori: SV40 origin of replication
   2020..2616    +  CDS            PuroR (fragment): puromycin N-acetyltransferase; pac from Streptomyces; confers resistance to puromycin
   2686..3393    +  CDS            mTagBFP2: mTagBFP2 is a basic (constitutively fluorescent) blue fluorescent protein published in 2011, derived from Entacmaea quadricolor. It is reported to be a very rapidly-maturing monomer with very low acid sensitivity.
   3439..3556    +  misc_feature   cPPT/CTS: central polypurine tract and central termination sequence of HIV-1
   3621..3687    +  CDS            small t antigen (fragment): SV40 (simian virus 40) small t antigen
   3694..4872    +  promoter       EF-1α promoter: strong constitutive promoter for human elongation factor EF-1α
   4889..6211    +  CDS            KLF5: KLF5_HUMAN - Also known as BTEB2, CKLF, IKLF. Experimental evidence at protein level: Swiss-Prot protein existence level 1. Transcription factor that binds to GC box promoter elements. Activates the transcription of these genes. From Homo sapiens (Human).
   6275..6328    +  promoter       U6 promoter (fragment): RNA polymerase III promoter for human U6 snRNA
   6370..6958    +  misc_feature   WPRE: woodchuck hepatitis virus posttranscriptional regulatory element
   7009..7028    +  misc_feature   cPPT/CTS (fragment): central polypurine tract and central termination sequence of HIV-1
   7030..7263    +  LTR            3' LTR (ΔU3): self-inactivating 3' long terminal repeat (LTR) from HIV-1
   7341..7462    +  polyA_signal   SV40 poly(A) signal: SV40 polyadenylation signal
   7502..7637    +  rep_origin     SV40 ori: SV40 origin of replication
   7658..7676    -  promoter       T7 promoter: promoter for bacteriophage T7 RNA polymerase
   7684..7839    +  CDS            lacZα (fragment): LacZα fragment of β-galactosidase; lacZ fragment
   7844..8272    +  rep_origin     f1 ori (sequence partly withheld): f1 bacteriophage origin of replication; arrow indicates direction of (+) strand synthesis
   8325..8429    +  promoter       AmpR promoter: bla
   8430..9290    +  CDS            AmpR: β-lactamase; bla; confers resistance to ampicillin, carbenicillin, and related antibiotics
   9461..10049   +  rep_origin     ori: high-copy-number ColE1/pMB1/pBR322/pUC origin of replication
  10232..10324   +  CDS            lacI (fragment): lac repressor; lacI; The lac repressor binds to the lac operator to inhibit transcription in E. coli. This inhibition can be relieved by adding lactose or isopropyl-β-D-thiogalactopyranoside (IPTG).
  10337..10358   +  protein_bind   CAP binding site: CAP binding activates transcription in the presence of cAMP. E. coli catabolite activator protein
  10373..10403   +  promoter       lac promoter: promoter for the E. coli lac operon
  10411..10427   +  protein_bind   lac operator: The lac repressor binds to the lac operator to inhibit transcription in E. coli. This inhibition can be relieved by adding lactose or isopropyl-β-D-thiogalactopyranoside (IPTG). lac repressor encoded by lacI
  10472..10490   +  promoter       T3 promoter: promoter for bacteriophage T3 RNA polymerase
>Addgene plasmid #238184 | pRCA903 - KLF5 isoform 1 Puro-T2A-BFP (pRCA845 backbone) | addgene full sequence | sequence record 474458 | Addgene NGS Result
TTAATGTAGTCTTATGCAATACTCTTGTAGTCTTGCAACATGGTAACGATGAGTTAGCAACATGCCTTAC
AAGGAGAGAAAAAGCACCGTGCATGCCGATTGGTGGAAGTAAGGTGGTACGATCGTGCCTTATTAGGAAG
GCAACAGACGGGTCTGACATGGATTGGACGAACCACTGAATTGCCGCATTGCAGAGATATTGTATTTAAG
TGCCTAGCTCGATACATAAACGGGTCTCTCTGGTTAGACCAGATCTGAGCCTGGGAGCTCTCTGGCTAAC
TAGGGAACCCACTGCTTAAGCCTCAATAAAGCTTGCCTTGAGTGCTTCAAGTAGTGTGTGCCCGTCTGTT
GTGTGACTCTGGTAACTAGAGATCCCTCAGACCCTTTTAGTCAGTGTGGAAAATCTCTAGCAGTGGCGCC
CGAACAGGGACTTGAAAGCGAAAGGGAAACCAGAGGAGCTCTCTCGACGCAGGACTCGGCTTGCTGAAGC
GCGCACGGCAAGAGGCGAGGGGCGGCGACTGGTGAGTACGCCAAAAATTTTGACTAGCGGAGGCTAGAAG
GAGAGAGATGGGTGCGAGAGCGTCAGTATTAAGCGGGGGAGAATTAGATCGCGATGGGAAAAAATTCGGT
TAAGGCCAGGGGGAAAGAAAAAATATAAATTAAAACATATAGTATGGGCAAGCAGGGAGCTAGAACGATT
CGCAGTTAATCCTGGCCTGTTAGAAACATCAGAAGGCTGTAGACAAATACTGGGACAGCTACAACCATCC
CTTCAGACAGGATCAGAAGAACTTAGATCATTATATAATACAGTAGCAACCCTCTATTGTGTGCATCAAA
GGATAGAGATAAAAGACACCAAGGAAGCTTTAGACAAGATAGAGGAAGAGCAAAACAAAAGTAAGACCAC
CGCACAGCAAGCGGCCGCTGATCTTCAGACCTGGAGGAGGAGATATGAGGGACAATTGGAGAAGTGAATT
ATATAAATATAAAGTAGTAAAAATTGAACCATTAGGAGTAGCACCCACCAAGGCAAAGAGAAGAGTGGTG
CAGAGAGAAAAAAGAGCAGTGGGAATAGGAGCTTTGTTCCTTGGGTTCTTGGGAGCAGCAGGAAGCACTA
TGGGCGCAGCGTCAATGACGCTGACGGTACAGGCCAGACAATTATTGTCTGGTATAGTGCAGCAGCAGAA
CAATTTGCTGAGGGCTATTGAGGCGCAACAGCATCTGTTGCAACTCACAGTCTGGGGCATCAAGCAGCTC
CAGGCAAGAATCCTGGCTGTGGAAAGATACCTAAAGGATCAACAGCTCCTGGGGATTTGGGGTTGCTCTG
GAAAACTCATTTGCACCACTGCTGTGCCTTGGAATGCTAGTTGGAGTAATAAATCTCTGGAACAGATTTG
GAATCACACGACCTGGATGGAGTGGGACAGAGAAATTAACAATTACACAAGCTTAATACACTCCTTAATT
GAAGAATCGCAAAACCAGCAAGAAAAGAATGAACAAGAATTATTGGAATTAGATAAATGGGCAAGTTTGT
GGAATTGGTTTAACATAACAAATTGGCTGTGGTATATAAAATTATTCATAATGATAGTAGGAGGCTTGGT
AGGTTTAAGAATAGTTTTTGCTGTACTTTCTATAGTGAATAGAGTTAGGCAGGGATATTCACCATTATCG
TTTCAGACCCACCTCCCAACCCCGAGGGGACCCATGCATTGCATCTCAATTAGTCAGCAACCAGGTGTGG
AAAGTCCCCAGGCTCCCCAGCAGGCAGAAGTATGCAAAGCATGCGTCTCAATTAGTCAGCAACCATAGTC
CCGCCCCTAACTCCGCCCATCCCGCCCCTAACTCCGCCCAGTTCCGCCCATTCTCCGCCCCATGGCTGAC
TAATTTTTTTTATTTATGCAGAGGCCGAGGCCGCCTCGGCCTCTGAGCTATTCCAGAAGTAGTGAGGAGG
CTTTTTTGGAGGCCTAGGCTTTTGCAAAAAGCTTTCTAGAGGTACCACCGGAGCTTACCATGACCGAGTA
CAAGCCCACGGTGCGCCTCGCCACCCGCGACGACGTCCCCAGGGCCGTACGCACCCTCGCCGCCGCGTTC
GCCGACTACCCCGCCACGCGCCACACCGTCGATCCGGACCGCCACATCGAGCGGGTCACCGAGCTGCAAG
AACTCTTCCTCACGCGCGTCGGGCTCGACATCGGCAAGGTGTGGGTCGCGGACGACGGCGCCGCCGTGGC
GGTCTGGACCACGCCGGAGAGCGTCGAAGCGGGGGCGGTGTTCGCCGAGATCGGCCCGCGCATGGCCGAG
TTGAGCGGTTCCCGGCTGGCCGCGCAGCAACAGATGGAAGGCCTCCTGGCGCCGCACCGGCCCAAGGAGC
CCGCGTGGTTCCTGGCCACCGTCGGCGTCTCGCCCGACCACCAGGGCAAGGGTCTGGGCAGCGCCGTCGT
GCTCCCCGGAGTGGAGGCGGCCGAGCGCGCCGGGGTGCCCGCCTTCCTGGAGACCTCCGCGCCCCGCAAC
CTCCCCTTCTACGAGCGGCTCGGCTTCACCGTCACCGCCGACGTCGAGGTGCCCGAAGGACCGCGCACCT
GGTGCATGACCCGCAAGCCCGGTGCCAGTGGATCGGGAGCTACTAACTTCAGCCTGCTGAAGCAGGCTGG
AGACGTGGAGGAGAACCCTGGACCTGTGTCTAAGGGCGAAGAGCTGATTAAGGAGAACATGCACATGAAG
CTGTACATGGAGGGCACCGTGGACAACCATCACTTCAAGTGCACATCCGAGGGCGAAGGCAAGCCCTACG
AGGGCACCCAGACCATGAGAATCAAGGTGGTCGAGGGCGGCCCTCTCCCCTTCGCCTTCGACATCCTGGC
TACTAGCTTCCTCTACGGCAGCAAGACCTTCATCAACCACACCCAGGGCATCCCCGACTTCTTCAAGCAG
TCCTTCCCTGAGGGCTTCACATGGGAGAGAGTCACCACATACGAAGACGGGGGCGTGCTGACCGCTACCC
AGGACACCAGCCTCCAGGACGGCTGCCTCATCTACAACGTCAAGATCAGAGGGGTGAACTTCACATCCAA
CGGCCCTGTGATGCAGAAGAAAACACTCGGCTGGGAGGCCTTCACCGAGACGCTGTACCCCGCTGACGGC
GGCCTGGAAGGCAGAAACGACATGGCCCTGAAGCTCGTGGGCGGGAGCCATCTGATCGCAAACGCCAAGA
CCACATATAGATCCAAGAAACCCGCTAAGAACCTCAAGATGCCTGGCGTCTACTATGTGGACTACAGACT
GGAAAGAATCAAGGAGGCCAACAACGAGACCTACGTCGAGCAGCACGAGGTGGCAGTGGCCAGATACTGC
GACCTCCCTAGCAAACTGGGGCACAAGCTTAATTGACGAATTCTAGATCTTGAGACAAATGGCAGTATTC
ATCCACAATTTTAAAAGAAAAGGGGGGATTGGGGGGTACAGTGCAGGGGAAAGAATAGTAGACATAATAG
CAACAGACATACAAACTAAAGAATTACAAAAACAAATTACAAAAATTCAAAATTTTCGGGTTTATTACAG
GGACAGCAGAGATCCACTTTGGCGCCGGCTCGAGGCCTGCAGGTGCAAAGATGGATAAAGTTTTAAACAG
AGAGGAATCTTTGCAGCTAATGGACCTTCTAGGTCTTGAAAGGAGTGGGAATTGGCTCCGGTGCCCGTCA
GTGGGCAGAGCGCACATCGCCCACAGTCCCCGAGAAGTTGGGGGGAGGGGTCGGCAATTGAACCGGTGCC
TAGAGAAGGTGGCGCGGGGTAAACTGGGAAAGTGATGTCGTGTACTGGCTCCGCCTTTTTCCCGAGGGTG
GGGGAGAACCGTATATAAGTGCAGTAGTCGCCGTGAACGTTCTTTTTCGCAACGGGTTTGCCGCCAGAAC
ACAGGTAAGTGCCGTGTGTGGTTCCCGCGGGCCTGGCCTCTTTACGGGTTATGGCCCTTGCGTGCCTTGA
ATTACTTCCACCTGGCTGCAGTACGTGATTCTTGATCCCGAGCTTCGGGTTGGAAGTGGGTGGGAGAGTT
CGAGGCCTTGCGCTTAAGGAGCCCCTTCGCCTCGTGCTTGAGTTGAGGCCTGGCCTGGGCGCTGGGGCCG
CCGCGTGCGAATCTGGTGGCACCTTCGCGCCTGTCTCGCTGCTTTCGATAAGTCTCTAGCCATTTAAAAT
TTTTGATGACCTGCTGCGACGCTTTTTTTCTGGCAAGATAGTCTTGTAAATGCGGGCCAAGATCTGCACA
CTGGTATTTCGGTTTTTGGGGCCGCGGGCGGCGACGGGGCCCGTGCGTCCCAGCGCACATGTTCGGCGAG
GCGGGGCCTGCGAGCGCGGCCACCGAGAATCGGACGGGGGTAGTCTCAAGCTGGCCGGCCTGCTCTGGTG
CCTGGCCTCGCGCCGCCGTGTATCGCCCCGCCCTGGGCGGCAAGGCTGGCCCGGTCGGCACCAGTTGCGT
GAGCGGAAAGATGGCCGCTTCCCGGCCCTGCTGCAGGGAGCTCAAAATGGAGGACGCGGCGCTCGGGAGA
GCGGGCGGGTGAGTCACCCACACAAAGGAAAAGGGCCTTTCCGTCCTCAGCCGTCGCTTCATGTGACTCC
ACGGAGTACCGGGCGCCGTCCAGGCACCTCGATTAGTTCTCGAGCTTTTGGAGTACGTCGTCTTTAGGTT
GGGGGGAGGGGTTTTATGCGATGGAGTTTCCCCACACTGAGTGGGTGGAGACTGAAGTTAGGCCAGCTTG
GCACTTGATGTAATTCTCCTTGGAATTTGCCCTTTTTGAGTTTGGATCTTGGTTCATTCTCAAGCCTCAG
ACAGTGGTTCAAAGTTTTTTTCTTCCATTTCAGGTGTCGTGAGGCTAGCACCGCCACCATGGCTACAAGG
GTGCTGAGCATGAGCGCCCGCCTGGGACCCGTGCCCCAGCCGCCGGCGCCGCAGGACGAGCCGGTGTTCG
CGCAGCTCAAGCCGGTGCTGGGCGCCGCGAATCCGGCCCGCGACGCGGCGCTCTTCCCCGGCGAGGAGCT
GAAGCACGCGCACCACCGCCCGCAGGCGCAGCCCGCGCCCGCGCAGGCCCCGCAGCCGGCCCAGCCGCCC
GCCACCGGCCCGCGGCTGCCTCCAGAGGACCTGGTCCAGACAAGATGTGAAATGGAGAAGTATCTGACAC
CTCAGCTTCCTCCAGTTCCTATAATTCCAGAGCATAAAAAGTATAGACGAGACAGTGCCTCAGTCGTAGA
CCAGTTCTTCACTGACACTGAAGGGTTACCTTACAGTATCAACATGAACGTCTTCCTCCCTGACATCACT
CACCTGAGAACTGGCCTCTACAAATCCCAGAGACCGTGCGTAACACACATCAAGACAGAACCTGTTGCCA
TTTTCAGCCACCAGAGTGAAACGACTGCCCCTCCTCCGGCCCCGACCCAGGCCCTCCCTGAGTTCACCAG
TATATTCAGCTCACACCAGACCGCAGCTCCAGAGGTGAACAATATTTTCATCAAACAAGAACTTCCTACA
CCAGATCTTCATCTTTCTGTCCCTACCCAGCAGGGCCACCTGTACCAGCTACTGAATACACCGGATCTAG
ATATGCCCAGTTCTACAAATCAGACAGCAGCAATGGACACTCTTAATGTTTCTATGTCAGCTGCCATGGC
AGGCCTTAACACACACACCTCTGCTGTTCCGCAGACTGCAGTGAAACAATTCCAGGGCATGCCCCCTTGC
ACATACACAATGCCAAGTCAGTTTCTTCCACAACAGGCCACTTACTTTCCCCCGTCACCACCAAGCTCAG
AGCCTGGAAGTCCAGATAGACAAGCAGAGATGCTCCAGAATTTAACCCCACCTCCATCCTATGCTGCTAC
AATTGCTTCTAAACTGGCAATTCACAATCCAAATTTACCCACCACCCTGCCAGTTAACTCACAAAACATC
CAACCTGTCAGATACAATAGAAGGAGTAACCCCGATTTGGAGAAACGACGCATCCACTACTGCGATTACC
CTGGTTGCACAAAAGTTTATACCAAGTCTTCTCATTTAAAAGCTCACCTGAGGACTCACACTGGTGAAAA
GCCATACAAGTGTACCTGGGAAGGCTGCGACTGGAGGTTCGCGCGATCGGATGAGCTGACCCGCCACTAC
CGGAAGCACACAGGCGCCAAGCCCTTCCAGTGCGGGGTGTGCAACCGCAGCTTCTCGCGCTCTGACCACC
TGGCCCTGCATATGAAGAGGCACCAGAACTAGTAATGAACTAGTCCGTAACTTGAAAGTATTTCGATTTC
TTGGCTTTATATATCTTGTGGAAAGGACGAGGGTTATCCGCTCGTCGGAAGTTAACGCGTTAAGTCGACA
ATCAACCTCTGGATTACAAAATTTGTGAAAGATTGACTGGTATTCTTAACTATGTTGCTCCTTTTACGCT
ATGTGGATACGCTGCTTTAATGCCTTTGTATCATGCTATTGCTTCCCGTATGGCTTTCATTTTCTCCTCC
TTGTATAAATCCTGGTTGCTGTCTCTTTATGAGGAGTTGTGGCCCGTTGTCAGGCAACGTGGCGTGGTGT
GCACTGTGTTTGCTGACGCAACCCCCACTGGTTGGGGCATTGCCACCACCTGTCAGCTCCTTTCCGGGAC
TTTCGCTTTCCCCCTCCCTATTGCCACGGCGGAACTCATCGCCGCCTGCCTTGCCCGCTGCTGGACAGGG
GCTCGGCTGTTGGGCACTGACAATTCCGTGGTGTTGTCGGGGAAATCATCGTCCTTTCCTTGGCTGCTCG
CCTGTGTTGCCACCTGGATTCTGCGCGGGACGTCCTTCTGCTACGTCCCTTCGGCCCTCAATCCAGCGGA
CCTTCCTTCCCGCGGCCTGCTGCCGGCTCTGCGGCCTCTTCCGCGTCTTCGCCTTCGCCCTCAGACGAGT
CGGATCTCCCTTTGGGCCGCCTCCCCGCGTCGACTTTAAGACCAATGACTTACAAGGCAGCTGTAGATCT
TAGCCACTTTTTAAAAGAAAAGGGGGGACTGGAAGGGCTAATTCACTCCCAACGAAGACAAGATCTGCTT
TTTGCTTGTACTGGGTCTCTCTGGTTAGACCAGATCTGAGCCTGGGAGCTCTCTGGCTAACTAGGGAACC
CACTGCTTAAGCCTCAATAAAGCTTGCCTTGAGTGCTTCAAGTAGTGTGTGCCCGTCTGTTGTGTGACTC
TGGTAACTAGAGATCCCTCAGACCCTTTTAGTCAGTGTGGAAAATCTCTAGCAGTACGTATAGTAGTTCA
TGTCATCTTATTATTCAGTATTTATAACTTGCAAAGAAATGAATATCAGAGAGTGAGAGGAACTTGTTTA
TTGCAGCTTATAATGGTTACAAATAAAGCAATAGCATCACAAATTTCACAAATAAAGCATTTTTTTCACT
GCATTCTAGTTGTGGTTTGTCCAAACTCATCAATGTATCTTATCATGTCTGGCTCTAGCTATCCCGCCCC
TAACTCCGCCCATCCCGCCCCTAACTCCGCCCAGTTCCGCCCATTCTCCGCCCCATGGCTGACTAATTTT
TTTTATTTATGCAGAGGCCGAGGCCGCCTCGGCCTCTGAGCTATTCCAGAAGTAGTGAGGAGGCTTTTTT
GGAGGCCTAGGGACGTACCCAATTCGCCCTATAGTGAGTCGTATTACGCGCGCTCACTGGCCGTCGTTTT
ACAACGTCGTGACTGGGAAAACCCTGGCGTTACCCAACTTAATCGCCTTGCAGCACATCCCCCTTTCGCC
AGCTGGCGTAATAGCGAAGAGGCCCGCACCGATCGCCCTTCCCAACAGTTGCGCAGCCTGAATGGCGAAT
GGG
[124 nt withheld, positions 7844-7967]
C
[91 nt withheld, positions 7969-8059]
A
[49 nt withheld, positions 8061-8109]
CCTTTGACGTTGGAGTCCACGTTCTTT
[37 nt withheld, positions 8137-8173]
ACCCTATCTCGGTCTATTCTTTTGATTTATAAGGGATTTTGCCGATTTCGGCCTATTGGTTAAAAAATGA
GCTGATTTAACAAAAATTTAACGCGAATTTTAACAAAATATTAACGCTTACAATTTAGGTGGCACTTTTC
GGGGAAATGTGCGCGGAACCCCTATTTGTTTATTTTTCTAAATACATTCAAATATGTATCCGCTCATGAG
ACAATAACCCTGATAAATGCTTCAATAATATTGAAAAAGGAAGAGTATGAGTATTCAACATTTCCGTGTC
GCCCTTATTCCCTTTTTTGCGGCATTTTGCCTTCCTGTTTTTGCTCACCCAGAAACGCTGGTGAAAGTAA
AAGATGCTGAAGATCAGTTGGGTGCACGAGTGGGTTACATCGAACTGGATCTCAACAGCGGTAAGATCCT
TGAGAGTTTTCGCCCCGAAGAACGTTTTCCAATGATGAGCACTTTTAAAGTTCTGCTATGTGGCGCGGTA
TTATCCCGTATTGACGCCGGGCAAGAGCAACTCGGTCGCCGCATACACTATTCTCAGAATGACTTGGTTG
AGTACTCACCAGTCACAGAAAAGCATCTTACGGATGGCATGACAGTAAGAGAATTATGCAGTGCTGCCAT
AACCATGAGTGATAACACTGCGGCCAACTTACTTCTGACAACGATCGGAGGACCGAAGGAGCTAACCGCT
TTTTTGCACAACATGGGGGATCATGTAACTCGCCTTGATCGTTGGGAACCGGAGCTGAATGAAGCCATAC
CAAACGACGAGCGTGACACCACGATGCCTGTAGCAATGGCAACAACGTTGCGCAAACTATTAACTGGCGA
ACTACTTACTCTAGCTTCCCGGCAACAATTAATAGACTGGATGGAGGCGGATAAAGTTGCAGGACCACTT
CTGCGCTCGGCCCTTCCGGCTGGCTGGTTTATTGCTGATAAATCTGGAGCCGGTGAGCGTGGGTCTCGCG
GTATCATTGCAGCACTGGGGCCAGATGGTAAGCCCTCCCGTATCGTAGTTATCTACACGACGGGGAGTCA
GGCAACTATGGATGAACGAAATAGACAGATCGCTGAGATAGGTGCCTCACTGATTAAGCATTGGTAACTG
TCAGACCAAGTTTACTCATATATACTTTAGATTGATTTAAAACTTCATTTTTAATTTAAAAGGATCTAGG
TGAAGATCCTTTTTGATAATCTCATGACCAAAATCCCTTAACGTGAGTTTTCGTTCCACTGAGCGTCAGA
CCCCGTAGAAAAGATCAAAGGATCTTCTTGAGATCCTTTTTTTCTGCGCGTAATCTGCTGCTTGCAAACA
AAAAAACCACCGCTACCAGCGGTGGTTTGTTTGCCGGATCAAGAGCTACCAACTCTTTTTCCGAAGGTAA
CTGGCTTCAGCAGAGCGCAGATACCAAATACTGTTCTTCTAGTGTAGCCGTAGTTAGGCCACCACTTCAA
GAACTCTGTAGCACCGCCTACATACCTCGCTCTGCTAATCCTGTTACCAGTGGCTGCTGCCAGTGGCGAT
AAGTCGTGTCTTACCGGGTTGGACTCAAGACGATAGTTACCGGATAAGGCGCAGCGGTCGGGCTGAACGG
GGGGTTCGTGCACACAGCCCAGCTTGGAGCGAACGACCTACACCGAACTGAGATACCTACAGCGTGAGCT
ATGAGAAAGCGCCACGCTTCCCGAAGGGAGAAAGGCGGACAGGTATCCGGTAAGCGGCAGGGTCGGAACA
GGAGAGCGCACGAGGGAGCTTCCAGGGGGAAACGCCTGGTATCTTTATAGTCCTGTCGGGTTTCGCCACC
TCTGACTTGAGCGTCGATTTTTGTGATGCTCGTCAGGGGGGCGGAGCCTATGGAAAAACGCCAGCAACGC
GGCCTTTTTACGGTTCCTGGCCTTTTGCTGGCCTTTTGCTCACATGTTCTTTCCTGCGTTATCCCCTGAT
TCTGTGGATAACCGTATTACCGCCTTTGAGTGAGCTGATACCGCTCGCCGCAGCCGAACGACCGAGCGCA
GCGAGTCAGTGAGCGAGGAAGCGGAAGAGCGCCCAATACGCAAACCGCCTCTCCCCGCGCGTTGGCCGAT
TCATTAATGCAGCTGGCACGACAGGTTTCCCGACTGGAAAGCGGGCAGTGAGCGCAACGCAATTAATGTG
AGTTAGCTCACTCATTAGGCACCCCAGGCTTTACACTTTATGCTTCCGGCTCGTATGTTGTGTGGAATTG
TGAGCGGATAACAATTTCACACAGGAAACAGCTATGACCATGATTACGCCAAGCGCGCAATTAACCCTCA
CTAAAGGGAACAAAAGCTGGAGCTGCAAGC
